Addgene plasmid #57406: mEos2-Myotilin-C-14
Purpose: Localization: Cytoskeleton, Excitation: 505 / 569, Emission: 516 / 581
Depositing lab: Michael Davidson. Depositing organization: Florida State University, Tallahassee.
Backbone
  Vector backbone: mEos2-C1
  Backbone size w/o insert (bp): 4750
  Vector type: Mammalian Expression
  Selectable markers: Neomycin (select with G418)
Growth in bacteria
  Bacterial resistance: Kanamycin, 50 μg/mL
  Growth temperature: 37°C
  Growth strain: DH5alpha
  Copy number: High Copy
Gene/Insert
  Gene/Insert name: Myotilin (alt name: NM_006790.1)
  Species: H. sapiens (human)
  Entrez Gene: MYOT
  Promoter: CMV
  Tag / fusion protein: mEos2 (N terminal on backbone)
  Cloning method: Unknown
  Sequencing primers: 5′ CMV-F; 3′ SV40pA-R
Terms and licenses: Academic/Nonprofit Terms; Industry Terms
Depositor comments: . Excitation = 505 / 569; Emission = 516 / 581
How to cite: mEos2-Myotilin-C-14 was a gift from Michael Davidson (Addgene plasmid # 57406 ; http://n2t.net/addgene:57406 ; RRID:Addgene_57406)
