[The description below was written by a language model from this plasmid's Addgene catalogue record.]
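Description:
mEos2-Myotilin-C-14 is a mammalian expression plasmid built on the mEos2-C1 backbone (about 4.75 kb without the insert), a C1-style fluorescent protein fusion vector. It is maintained in E. coli as a high-copy plasmid under kanamycin selection, and it carries a neomycin resistance marker so that transfected mammalian cells can be selected with G418. No feature table accompanies the record, so the origin of replication and the elements driving the resistance cassette are not itemised. The use of an SV40 polyA reverse sequencing primer implies that an SV40 polyadenylation signal lies downstream of the insert.

The payload is human myotilin (MYOT), expressed from the CMV promoter as a fusion with mEos2 at its N terminus, the fluorescent protein being supplied by the backbone. The "14" in the name may denote the length of the linker between the two parts, but the record does not say so, and the cloning method is listed as unknown. mEos2 is a monomeric green-to-red photoconvertible fluorescent protein. The two listed excitation/emission pairs (505/516 nm and 569/581 nm) correspond to its unconverted green and photoconverted red states, with conversion typically triggered by violet or near-UV light.

Myotilin is an actin-associated structural protein, and the record gives the intended localization as the cytoskeleton. The construct therefore serves as a cytoskeletal localization marker for live- or fixed-cell imaging. The photoconvertible tag also suits it to pulse-chase style tracking of a highlighted protein population and to single-molecule localization approaches such as PALM.
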