>Addgene plasmid #57406 | mEos2-Myotilin-C-14 | depositor partial sequence | sequence record 88539 | insert sequence
ACGTCAGATCCGCTAGCGCTACCGGTCGCCACCATGAGTGCGATTAAGCCAGACATGAAGATCAAACTCC
GTATGGAAGGCAACGTAAACGGGCACCACTTTGTGATCGACGGAGATGGTACAGGCAAGCCTTTTGAGGG
AAAACAGAGTATGGATCTTGAAGTCAAAGAGGGCGGACCTCTGCCTTTTGCCTTTGATATCCTGACCACT
GCATTCCATTACGGCAACAGGGTATTCGCCAAATATCCAGACAACATACAAGACTATTTTAAGCAGTCGT
TTCCTAAGGGGTATTCGTGGGAACGAAGCTTGACTTTCGAAGACGGGGGCATTTGCATTGCCAGAAACGA
CATAACAATGGAAGGGGACACTTTCTATAATAAAGTTCGATTTTATGGTACCAACTTTCCCGCCAATGGT
CCAGTTATGCAGAAGAAGACGCTGAAATGGGAGCCCTCCACTGAGAAAATGTATGTGCGTGATGGAGTGC
TGACGGGTGATATTCATATGGCTTTGTTGCTTGAAGGAAATGCCCATTACCGATGTGACTTCAGAACTAC
TTACAAAGCTAAGGAGAAGGGTGTCAAGTTACCAGGCTACCACTTTGTGGACCACTGCATTGAGATTTTA
AGCCATGACAAAGATTACAACAAGGTTAAGCTGTATGAGCATGCTGTTGCTCATTCTGGATTGCCTGACA
ATGCCAGACGATCCGGAAGTGCTGGGAGCGCAAGCGGAAGCGGAGGCTCCGGTTTTAACTACGAACGTCC
AAAACACTTCATCCAGTCCCAAAACCCATGTGGCTCCAGATTGCAGCCTCCTGGACCAGAAACCTCCAGC
TTCTCTAGCCAGACCAAACAGTCTTCCATTATCATCCAGCCCCGCCAGTGTACAGAGCAAAGATTTTCTG
CCTCCTCAACACTGAGCTCTCACATCACCATGTCCTCCTCTGCTTTCCCTGCTTCTCCCCAGCAGCATGC
TGGCTCCAACCCAGGCCAAAGGGTTACAACCACCTATAACCAGTCCCCAGCCAGCTTCCTCAGCTCCATA
TTACCATCACAGCCTGATTACAATAGCAGTAAAATCCCTTCCGCTATGGATTCCAACTATCAACAGTCCT
CAGCTGGCCAACCTATAAATGCAAAGCCATCCCAAACTGCAAATGCTAAGCCCATACCAAGAACTCCTGA
TCATGAAATACAAGGATCAAAAGAAGCTTTGATTCAAGATTTGGAAAGAAAGCTGAAATGCAAGGACACC
CTTCTTCATAATGGAAATCAACGTCTAACATATGAAGAGAAGATGGCTCGCAGATTGCTAGGACCACAGA
ATGCAGCTGCTGTGTTTCAAGCTCAGGATGACAGTGGTGCACAAGACTCGCAGCAACACAACTCAGAACA
TGCGCGACTGCAAGTTCCTACATCACAAGTAAGAAGTAGATCAACCTCAAGGGGAGATGTGAATGATCAG
GATGCAATCCAGGAGAAATTTTACCCACCACGTTTCATTCAAGTGCCAGAGAACATGTCGATTGATGAAG
GAAGATTCTGCAGAATGGACTTCAAAGTGAGTGGACTGCCAGCTCCTGATGTGTCATGGTATCTAAATGG
AAGAACAGTTCAATCAGATGATTTGCACAAAATGATAGTGTCTGAGAAGGGTCTTCATTCACTCATCTTT
GAAGTAGTCAGAGCTTCAGATGCAGGGGCTTATGCATGTGTTGCCAAGAATAGAGCAGGAGAAGCCACCT
TCACTGTGCAGCTGGATGTCCTTGCAAAAGAACATAAAAGAGCACCAATGTTTATCTACAAACCACAGAG
CAAAAAAGTTTTAGAGGGAGATTCAGTGAAACTAGAATGCCAGATCTCGGCTATACCTCCACCAAAGCTT
TTCTGGAAAAGAAATAATGAAATGGTACAATTCAACACTGACCGAATAAGCTTATATCAAGATAACACTG
GAAGAGTTACTTTACTGATAAAAGATGTAAACAAGAAAGATGCTGGGTGGTATACTGTGTCAGCAGTTAA
TGAAGCTGGAGTGACTACATGTAACACAAGATTAGACGTTACGGCACGTCCAAACCAAACTCTTCCAGCT
CCTAAGCAGTTACGGGTTCGACCAACATTCAGCAAATATTTAGCACTTAATGGGAAAGGTTTGAATGTAA
AACAAGCTTTTAACCCAGAAGGAGAATTTCAGCGTTTGGCAGCTCAATCTGGACTCTATGAAAGTGAAGA
ACTTTAAGGATCCACCGGATCTAGATAACTGATCATAATCAGCCATACCACATT
