>Addgene plasmid #57406 | mEos2-Myotilin-C-14 | addgene partial sequence | sequence record 151721 | AllEos-F 5'-GGAGAAGGGTGTCAAGTTAC-3'
GAGATTTTAAGCCATGACAAAGATTACAACAAGGTTAAGCTGTATGAGCATGCTGTTGCTCATTCTGGAT
TGCCTGACAATGCCAGACGATCCGGAAGTGCTGGGAGCGCAAGCGGAAGCGGAGGCTCCGGTTTTAACTA
CGAACGTCCAAAACACTTCATCCAGTCCCAAAACCCATGTGGCTCCAGATTGCAGCCTCCTGGACCAGAA
ACCTCCAGCTTCTCTAGCCAGACCAAACAGTCTTCCATTATCATCCAGCCCCGCCAGTGTACAGAGCAAA
GATTTTCTGCCTCCTCAACACTGAGCTCTCACATCACCATGTCCTCCTCTGCTTTCCCTGCTTCTCCCCA
GCAGCATGCTGGCTCCAACCCAGGCCAAAGGGTTACAACCACCTATAACCAGTCCCCAGCCAGCTTCCTC
AGCTCCATATTACCATCACAGCCTGATTACAATAGCAGTAAAATCCCTTCCGCTATGGATTCCAACTATC
AACAGTCCTCAGCTGGCCAACCTATAAATGCAAAGCCATCCCAAACTGCAAATGCTAAGCCCATACCAAG
AACTCCTGATCATGAAATACAAGGATCAAAAGAAGCTTTGATTCAAGATTTGGAAAGAAAGCTGAAATGC
AAGGACACCCTTCTTCATAATGGAAATCAACGTCTAACATATGAAGAGAAGATGGCTCGCAGATTGCTAG
GACCACAGAATGCAGCTGCTGTGTTTCAAGCTCAGGATGACAGTGGTGCACAAGACTCGCAGCAACACAA
CTCAGAACATGCGCGACTGCAAGTTCCTACATCACAAGTAAGA
